Addgene plasmid #30978: pHD5
Depositing lab: Adam Bogdanove & Daniel Voytas. Depositing organization: University of Minnesota. Publication: Efficient design and assembly of custom TALEN and other TAL effector-based constructs for DNA targeting. Cermak T, Doyle EL, Christian M, Wang L, Zhang Y, Schmidt C, Baller JA, Somia NV, Bogdanove AJ, Voytas DF. Nucleic Acids Res. 2011 Jul;39(12):e82. doi: 10.1093/nar/gkr218 PubMed 21493687.
Backbone
  Vector backbone: pTC14
  Backbone size w/o insert (bp): 2989
Growth in bacteria
  Bacterial resistance: Tetracycline, 10 μg/mL
  Growth temperature: 37°C
  Growth strain: DH5alpha
  Growth instructions: DH5a/LB+antibiotics
  Copy number: High Copy
Gene/Insert
  Gene/Insert name: repeat HD5
  Species: Xanthamonas oryzae
  Insert size (bp): 111
  Cloning method: Restriction Enzyme; 5′ cloning site XbaI (not destroyed); 3′ cloning site XhoI (not destroyed)
  Sequencing primers: 5′ pTC14_F2 (caagcctgattgggagaaaa)
Terms and licenses: Academic/Nonprofit Terms; Industry Terms: Not Available to Industry
How to cite: pHD5 was a gift from Adam Bogdanove & Daniel Voytas (Addgene plasmid # 30978 ; http://n2t.net/addgene:30978 ; RRID:Addgene_30978)
