[The description below was written by a language model from this plasmid's Addgene catalogue record and pLannotate feature annotations shown in this document.]
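Description:
pHD5 is a small bacterial cloning plasmid (about 3.1 kb in the depositor's full sequence) that serves as a module vector in a Golden Gate-style kit for building custom TAL effector and TALEN constructs. It is based on the pTC14 backbone, replicates in E. coli from a high-copy ColE1/pUC-type origin, and is selected with tetracycline through a TcR efflux-pump gene driven by its native tet promoter. The annotation also picks up short fragments of lacI, an RSF origin and a kanamycin resistance gene, along with a T7 promoter and rrnB T1 and T2 terminators. The fragments appear to be non-functional remnants of the backbone's construction history, and nothing in the record suggests that the plasmid is meant to express anything.

The payload is a 111 bp insert named "repeat HD5", cloned between XbaI and XhoI sites that are both retained. It derives from Xanthomonas oryzae and encodes a single TAL effector repeat. By the naming convention of this kit, HD refers to the repeat-variable diresidue, which in TAL effectors is associated with recognition of cytosine, and the number 5 most likely indicates the position the module occupies in an ordered repeat array. The automated feature table does not annotate the repeat itself, so its exact coordinates and flanking assembly sites are not stated in the record. Plasmids of this type are used as a library of interchangeable repeat modules, combined in a chosen order to assemble DNA-binding arrays that target user-defined sequences, for example in TALENs for genome editing.
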