Features (pLannotate 1.2.2; 10 found; start..end, strand, type, name):
      1..54      -  CDS            lacI (fragment): lac repressor; lacI; The lac repressor binds to the lac operator to inhibit transcription in E. coli. This inhibition can be relieved by adding lactose or isopropyl-β-D-thiogalactopyranoside (IPTG).
     56..180     -  rep_origin     RSF ori (fragment): Plasmids containing the RSF 1030 origin of replication can be propagated in E. coli cells that contain additional plasmids with compatible origins.
    196..224     +  promoter       tet promoter: E. coli promoter for tetracycline efflux protein gene
    272..1462    +  CDS            TcR: tetracycline efflux protein; tet; confers resistance to tetracycline
   1560..1634    +  CDS            KanR (fragment): aminoglycoside phosphotransferase; aphA-3; confers resistance to kanamycin
   1637..1655    -  promoter       T7 promoter: promoter for bacteriophage T7 RNA polymerase
   1955..2543    +  rep_origin     ori: high-copy-number ColE1/pMB1/pBR322/pUC origin of replication
   2726..2818    +  CDS            lacI (fragment): lac repressor; lacI; The lac repressor binds to the lac operator to inhibit transcription in E. coli. This inhibition can be relieved by adding lactose or isopropyl-β-D-thiogalactopyranoside (IPTG).
   2873..2900    -  terminator     rrnB T2 terminator: transcription terminator T2 from the E. coli rrnB gene
   3032..3075    +  terminator     rrnB T1 terminator: Escherichia coli rrnB; transcription terminator T1 from the E. coli rrnB gene
>Addgene plasmid #30978 | pHD5 | depositor full sequence | sequence record 14256 | Author sequence
CTGCATTAATGAATCGGCCAACGCGCGGGGAGAGGCGGTTTGCGTATTGGGCGCTCTTCCGCTTCCTCGC
TCACTGACTCGCTGCGCTCGGTCGTTCGGCTGCGGCGAGCGGTATCAGCTCACTCAAAGGCGGTAATACG
GTTATCCACAGAATCAGGGGATAACGCAGGAAAGAACATGAATTAATTCTCATGTTTGACAGCTTATCAT
CGATTAGCTTTAATGCGGTAGTTTATCACAGTTAAATTGCTAACGCAGTCAGGCACCGTGTATGAAATCT
AACAATGCGCTCATCGTCATCCTCGGCACCGTCACCCTGGATGCTGTAGGCATAGGCTTGGTTATGCCGG
TACTGCCGGGCCTCTTGCGGGATATCGTCCATTCCGACAGCATCGCCAGTCACTATGGCGTGCTGCTAGC
GCTATATGCGTTGATGCAATTTCTATGCGCACCCGTTCTCGGAGCACTGTCCGACCGCTTTGGCCGCCGC
CCAGTCCTGCTCGCTTCGCTACTTGGAGCCACTATCGACTACGCGATCATGGCGACCACACCCGTCCTGT
GGATTCTCTACGCCGGACGCATCGTGGCCGGCATCACCGGCGCCACAGGTGCGGTTGCTGGCGCCTATAT
CGCCGACATCACCGATGGGGAAGATCGGGCTCGCCACTTCGGGCTCATGAGCGCTTGTTTCGGCGTGGGT
ATGGTGGCAGGCCCCGTGGCCGGGGGACTGTTGGGCGCCATCTCCTTACATGCACCATTCCTTGCGGCGG
CGGTGCTCAACGGCCTCAACCTACTACTGGGCTGCTTCCTAATGCAGGAGTCGCATAAGGGAGAGCGCCG
ACCCATGCCCTTGAGAGCCTTCAACCCAGTCAGCTCCTTCCGGTGGGCGCGGGGCATGACTATCGTCGCC
GCACTTATGACTGTCTTCTTTATCATGCAACTCGTAGGACAGGTGCCGGCAGCGCTCTGGGTCATTTTCG
GCGAGGACCGCTTTCGCTGGAGCGCGACGATGATCGGCCTGTCGCTTGCGGTATTCGGAATCTTGCACGC
CCTCGCTCAAGCCTTCGTCACTGGTCCCGCCACCAAACGTTTCGGCGAGAAGCAGGCCATTATCGCCGGC
ATGGCGGCCGACGCGCTGGGCTACGTCTTGCTGGCGTTCGCGACGCGAGGCTGGATGGCCTTCCCCATTA
TGATTCTTCTCGCTTCCGGCGGCATCGGGATGCCCGCGTTGCAGGCCATGCTGTCCAGGCAGGTAGATGA
CGACCATCAGGGACAGCTTCAAGGATCGCTCGCGGCTCTTACCAGCCTAACTTCGATCATTGGACCGCTG
ATCGTCACGGCGATTTATGCCGCCTCGGCGAGCACATGGAACGGGTTGGCATGGATTGTAGGCGCCGCCC
TATACCTTGTCTGCCTCCCCGCGTTGCGTCGCGGTGCATGGAGCCGGGCCACCTCGACCTGAATGGAAGC
CGGCGGCACCTCGCTAACGGATTCACCACTCCAAGAATTGGAGCCAATCAATTCTTGCGGAGAACTGTGA
ATGCGCAAACCAACCCTTGATCGGGGAAGAACAGTATGTCGAGCTATTTTTTGACTTACTGGGGATCAAG
CCTGATTGGGAGAAAATAAAATATCCCCTATAGTGAGTCGTATTACATGGTCATAGCTGTTTCCTGGCAG
CTCTGGCCCGTGTCTCAAAATCTCTGATGTTACATTGCACAAGATAAAAATATATCATCATGCCTCCTCT
AGAGGTCTCCTGTTGCCGGTGCTGTGCCAGGACCATGGCCTGACTCCGGACCAAGTGGTGGCTATCGCCA
GCCACGATGGCGGCAAGCAAGCGCTCGAAACGGTGCAGGAGACCCTCGAGCCACCCATGACCAAAATCCC
TTAACGTGAGTTACGCGTCGTTCCACTGAGCGTCAGACCCCGTAGAAAAGATCAAAGGATCTTCTTGAGA
TCCTTTTTTTCTGCGCGTAATCTGCTGCTTGCAAACAAAAAAACCACCGCTACCAGCGGTGGTTTGTTTG
CCGGATCAAGAGCTACCAACTCTTTTTCCGAAGGTAACTGGCTTCAGCAGAGCGCAGATACCAAATACTG
TTCTTCTAGTGTAGCCGTAGTTAGGCCACCACTTCAAGAACTCTGTAGCACCGCCTACATACCTCGCTCT
GCTAATCCTGTTACCAGTGGCTGCTGCCAGTGGCGATAAGTCGTGTCTTACCGGGTTGGACTCAAGACGA
TAGTTACCGGATAAGGCGCAGCGGTCGGGCTGAACGGGGGGTTCGTGCACACAGCCCAGCTTGGAGCGAA
CGACCTACACCGAACTGAGATACCTACAGCGTGAGCTATGAGAAAGCGCCACGCTTCCCGAAGGGAGAAA
GGCGGACAGGTATCCGGTAAGCGGCAGGGTCGGAACAGGAGAGCGCACGAGGGAGCTTCCAGGGGGAAAC
GCCTGGTATCTTTATAGTCCTGTCGGGTTTCGCCACCTCTGACTTGAGCGTCGATTTTTGTGATGCTCGT
CAGGGGGGCGGAGCCTATGGAAAAACGCCAGCAACGCGGCCTTTTTACGGTTCCTGGCCTTTTGCTGGCC
TTTTGCTCACATGTTCTTTCCTGCGTTATCCCCTGATTCTGTGGATAACCGTATTACCGCCTTTGAGTGA
GCTGATACCGCTCGCCGCAGCCGAACGACCGAGCGCAGCGAGTCAGTGAGCGAGGAAGCGGAAGAGCGCC
CAATACGCAAACCGCCTCTCCCCGCGCGTTGGCCGATTCATTAATGCAGCTGGCACGACAGGTTTCCCGA
CTGGAAAGCGGGCAGTGAGCGCAACGCAATTAATACGCGTACCGCTAGCCAGGAAGAGTTTGTAGAAACG
CAAAAAGGCCATCCGTCAGGATGGCCTTCTGCTTAGTTTGATGCCTGGCAGTTTATGGCGGGCGTCCTGC
CCGCCACCCTCCGGGCCGTTGCTTCACAACGTTCAAATCCGCTCCCGGCGGATTTGTCCTACTCAGGAGA
GCGTTCACCGACAAACAACAGATAAAACGAAAGGCCCAGTCTTCCGACTGAGCCTTTCGTTTTATTTGAT
GCCTGGCAGTTCCCTACTCTCGCGTT
