>Addgene plasmid #30978 | pHD5 | addgene partial sequence | sequence record 35606 | 30978 with pTC14_F2 (caagcctgattgggagaaaa)
GTCGTATTACATGGTCATAGCTGTTTCCTGGCAGCTCTGGCCCGTGTCTCAAAATCTCTGATGTTACATT
GCACAAGATAAAAATATATCATCATGCCTCCTCTAGAGGTCTCCTGTTGCCGGTGCTGTGCCAGGACCAT
GGCCTGACTCCGGACCAAGTGGTGGCTATCGCCAGCCACGATGGCGGCAAGCAAGCGCTCGAAACGGTGC
AGGAGACCCTCGAGCCACCCATGACCAAAATCCCTTAACGTGAGTTACGCGTCGTTCCACTGAGCGTCAG
ACCCCGTAGAAAAGATCAAAGGATCTTCTTGAGATCCTTTTTTTCTGCGCGTAATCTGCTGCTTGCAAAC
AAAAAAACCACCGCTACCAGCGGTGGTTTGTTTGCCGGATCAAGAGCTACCAACTCTTTTTCCGAAGGTA
ACTGGCTTCAGCAGAGCGCAGATACCAAATACTGTTCTTCTAGTGTAGCCGTAGTTAGGCCACCACTTCA
AGAACTCTGTAGCACCGCCTACATACCTCGCTCTGCTAATCCTGTTACCAGTGGCTGCTGCCAGTGGCGA
TAAGTCGTGTCTTACCGGGTTGGACTCAAGACGATAGTTACCGGATAAGGCGCAGCGGTCGGGCTGAACG
GGGGGTTCGTGCACACAGCCCAGCTTGGAGCGAACGACCTACACCGAACTGAGATACCTACAGCGTGAGC
TATGAGAAAGCGCCACGCTTCCCGAAGGGAGAAAGGCGGACAGGTATCCGGTAAGCGGCAGGGTCGGAAC
AGGAGAGCGCACGAGGGAGCTTCCAGGGGGAAACGCCTGGTATCTTTATAGTCCTGTCGGGTTTCGCACC
TCTGACTTGAGCGT
